>Addgene plasmid #215782 | pBH504 | addgene full sequence | sequence record 430549 | Addgene NGS Result
GATGTAACGCACTGAGAAGCCCTTAGAGCCTCTCAAAGCAATTTTGAGTGACACAGGAACACTTAACGGC
TGACATGGGAATTCCCCTCCACCGCGGTGTATTAATGCGGCTGCCCCTGTACAAAGAAAATTCGACAAAC
TGTTATTTTTCTATCTATTTATTTGAATTGTGAGCGGATAACAATTACCTTTGTCGGCAATTGTGAGCGG
ATAACAATTATGATGTTGTCTGATGAGTCCGTGAGGACGAAACGAGTAAGCTCGTCACAACATTGGCACC
GATAACGTTTTAGAGCTAGAAATAGCAAGTTAAAATAAGGCTAGTCCGTTATCAACTTGAAAAAGTGGCA
CCGAGTCGGTGCTTTTTTGGCCGGCATGGTCCCAGCCTCCTCGCTGGCGCCGGCTGGGCAACATGCTTCG
GCATGGCGAATGGGACGCACTCTAATCGTTATCGGAGTGCTTTTAGATTACTAATCAAATTGCTTCTACT
AATTGCCTATCTTCCAGTGATGGAACAGCATTTGAACGCATTGGCTGCAACAATCAGCCTTGATCTGGAA
GAAGCAATGAAAGCTGCTGTTAAGTCTCCGAATCAGGTATTGTTCCTGACAGGTGTATTCCCATCCGGTA
AACGCGGATACTTTGCAGTTGATCTGACTCAGGAATAAATTATAAATTAAGGTAAGAAGATTGTAGGATA
AGCTAATGAAATAGAAAAAGGATGCCGTCACACAACTTGTCGGCATTCTTTTTTGTTTTATTAGTTGAAA
ATATAGTGAAAAAGTTGCCTAAATATGTATGTTAACAAATTATTTGTCGTAACTTTGCACTCCAAATCTG
TTTTTAACATATGGCACTAGTGAAACCAGTAACGTTATACGATGTCGCAGAGTATGCCGGTGTCTCTTAT
CAGACCGTTTCCCGCGTGGTGAACCAGGCCAGCCACGTTTCTGCGAAAACGCGGGAAAAAGTGGAAGCGG
CGATGGCGGAGCTGAATTACATTCCCAACCGCGTGGCACAACAACTGGCGGGCAAACAGTCGTTGCTGAT
TGGCGTTGCCACCTCCAGTCTGGCCCTGCACGCGCCGTCGCAAATTGTCGCGGCGATTAAATCTCGCGCC
GATCAACTGGGTGCCAGCGTGGTGGTGTCGATGGTAGAACGAAGCGGCGTCGAAGCCTGTAAAACGGCGG
TGCACAATCTTCTCGCGCAACGCGTCAGTGGGCTGATCATTAACTATCCGCTGGATGACCAGGATGCCAT
TGCTGTGGAAGCTGCCTGCACTAATGTTCCGGCGTTATTTCTTGATGTCTCTGACCAGACACCCATCAAC
AGTATTATTTTCTCCCATGAAGACGGTACGCGACTGGGCGTGGAGCATCTGGTCGCATTGGGTCACCAGC
AAATCGCGCTGTTAGCGGGCCCATTAAGTTCTGTCTCGGCGCGTCTGCGTCTGGCTGGCTGGCATAAATA
TCTCACTCGCAATCAAATTCAGCCGATAGCGGAACGGGAAGGCGACTGGAGTGCCATGTCCGGTTTTCAA
CAAACCATGCAAATGCTGAATGAGGGCATCGTTCCCACTGCGATGCTGGTTGCCAACGATCAGATGGCGC
TGGGCGCAATGCGCGCCATTACCGAGTCCGGGCTGCGCGTTGGTGCGGATATCTCGGTAGTGGGATACGA
CGATACCGAAGACAGCTCATGTTATATCCCGCCGTTAACCACCATCAAACAGGATTTTCGCCTGCTGGGG
CAAACCAGCGTGGACCGCTTGCTGCAACTCTCTCAGGGCCAGGCGGTGAAGGGCAATCAGCTGTTGCCCG
TATCACTGGTGAAAAGAAAAACCACCCTGGCGCCCAATACGCAAACCGCCTCTCCCCGCGCGTTGGCCGA
TTCATTAATGCAGCTGGCACGACAGGTTTCCCGACTGGAAAGCGGGCAGTGAGCTTTCCTCGGTACCAAA
TTCCAGAAAAGAGGCCTCCCGAAAGGGGGGCCTTTTTTCGTTTTGGTCCTACTTGTGCCTGTTCTATTTC
CTATGCGGTTCCTGGCCTTTTGCTGGCCTTTTGCTCACATGTTCTTTCCTGCGTTATCCCCTGATTCTGT
GGATAACCGTATTACCGCCTTTGAGTGAGCTGATACATCCCAAATGCTGCTCGGTACCAAAGACGAACAA
TAAGACGCTGAAAAGCGTCTTTTTTCGTTTTGGTCCGATAAAGTTTGGAAGATAAAGCTAAAAGTTCTTA
TCTTTGCAGTCCGAAATAAAGACATATAAAAGAAAAGACACCATGGATAAGAAATACTCAATAGGCTTAG
CTATCGGCACAAATAGCGTCGGATGGGCGGTGATCACTGATGAATATAAGGTTCCGTCTAAAAAGTTCAA
GGTTCTGGGAAATACAGACCGCCACAGTATCAAAAAAAATCTTATAGGGGCTCTTTTATTTGACAGTGGA
GAGACAGCGGAAGCGACTCGTCTTAAACGGACAGCTCGTAGAAGGTATACACGTCGGAAGAATCGTATTT
GTTATCTACAGGAGATTTTTTCAAATGAGATGGCGAAAGTAGATGATAGTTTCTTTCATCGACTTGAAGA
GTCTTTTTTGGTGGAAGAAGACAAGAAGCATGAACGTCATCCTATTTTTGGAAATATAGTAGATGAAGTT
GCTTATCATGAGAAATATCCAACTATCTATCATCTGCGAAAAAAATTGGTAGATTCTACTGATAAAGCGG
ATTTGCGCTTAATCTATTTGGCCTTAGCGCATATGATTAAGTTTCGTGGTCATTTTTTGATTGAGGGAGA
TTTAAATCCTGATAATAGTGATGTGGACAAACTATTTATCCAGTTGGTACAAACCTACAATCAATTATTT
GAAGAAAACCCTATTAACGCAAGTGGAGTAGATGCTAAAGCGATTCTTTCTGCACGATTGAGTAAATCAA
GACGATTAGAAAATCTCATTGCTCAGCTCCCCGGTGAGAAGAAAAATGGCTTATTTGGGAATCTCATTGC
TTTGTCATTGGGTTTGACCCCTAATTTTAAATCAAATTTTGATTTGGCAGAAGATGCTAAATTACAGCTT
TCAAAAGATACTTACGATGATGATTTAGATAATTTATTGGCGCAAATTGGAGATCAATATGCTGATTTGT
TTTTGGCAGCTAAGAATTTATCAGATGCTATTTTACTTTCAGATATCCTAAGAGTAAATACTGAAATAAC
TAAGGCTCCCCTATCAGCTTCAATGATTAAACGCTACGATGAACATCATCAAGACTTGACTCTTTTAAAA
GCTTTAGTTCGACAACAACTTCCAGAAAAGTATAAAGAAATCTTTTTTGATCAATCAAAAAACGGATATG
CAGGTTATATTGATGGGGGAGCTAGCCAAGAAGAATTTTATAAATTTATCAAACCAATTTTAGAAAAAAT
GGATGGTACTGAGGAATTATTGGTGAAACTAAATCGTGAAGATTTGCTGCGCAAGCAACGGACCTTTGAC
AACGGCTCTATTCCCCATCAAATTCACTTGGGTGAGCTGCATGCTATTTTGAGAAGACAAGAAGACTTTT
ATCCATTTTTAAAAGACAATCGTGAGAAGATTGAAAAAATCTTGACTTTTCGAATTCCTTATTATGTTGG
TCCATTGGCGCGTGGCAATAGTCGTTTTGCATGGATGACTCGGAAGTCTGAAGAAACAATTACCCCATGG
AATTTTGAAGAAGTTGTCGATAAAGGTGCTTCAGCTCAATCATTTATTGAACGCATGACAAACTTTGATA
AAAATCTTCCAAATGAAAAAGTACTACCAAAACATAGTTTGCTTTATGAGTATTTTACGGTTTATAACGA
ATTGACAAAGGTCAAATATGTTACTGAAGGAATGCGAAAACCAGCATTTCTTTCAGGTGAACAGAAGAAA
GCCATTGTTGATTTACTCTTCAAAACAAATCGAAAAGTAACCGTTAAGCAATTAAAAGAAGATTATTTCA
AAAAAATAGAATGTTTTGATAGTGTTGAAATTTCAGGAGTTGAAGATAGATTTAATGCTTCATTAGGTAC
CTACCATGATTTGCTAAAAATTATTAAAGATAAAGATTTTTTGGATAATGAAGAAAATGAAGATATCTTA
GAGGATATTGTTTTAACATTGACCTTATTTGAAGATAGGGAGATGATTGAGGAAAGACTTAAAACATATG
CTCACCTCTTTGATGATAAGGTGATGAAACAGCTTAAACGTCGCCGTTATACTGGTTGGGGACGTTTGTC
TCGAAAATTGATTAATGGTATTAGGGATAAGCAATCTGGCAAAACAATATTAGATTTTTTGAAATCAGAT
GGTTTTGCCAATCGCAATTTTATGCAGCTGATCCATGATGATAGTTTGACATTTAAAGAAGACATTCAAA
AAGCACAAGTGTCTGGACAAGGCGATAGTTTACATGAACATATTGCAAATTTAGCTGGTAGCCCTGCTAT
TAAAAAAGGTATTTTACAGACTGTAAAAGTTGTTGATGAATTGGTCAAAGTAATGGGGCGGCATAAGCCA
GAAAATATCGTTATTGAAATGGCACGTGAAAATCAGACAACTCAAAAGGGCCAGAAAAATTCGCGAGAGC
GTATGAAACGAATCGAAGAAGGTATCAAAGAATTAGGAAGTCAGATTCTTAAAGAGCATCCTGTTGAAAA
TACTCAATTGCAAAATGAAAAGCTCTATCTCTATTATCTCCAAAATGGAAGAGACATGTATGTGGACCAA
GAATTAGATATTAATCGTTTAAGTGATTATGATGTCGATGCCATTGTTCCACAAAGTTTCCTTAAAGACG
ATTCAATAGACAATAAGGTCTTAACGCGTTCTGATAAAAATCGTGGTAAATCGGATAACGTTCCAAGTGA
AGAAGTAGTCAAAAAGATGAAAAACTATTGGAGACAACTTCTAAACGCCAAGTTAATCACTCAACGTAAG
TTTGATAATTTAACGAAAGCTGAACGTGGTGGTTTGAGTGAACTTGATAAAGCTGGTTTTATCAAACGCC
AATTGGTTGAAACTCGCCAAATCACTAAGCATGTGGCACAAATTTTGGATAGTCGCATGAATACTAAATA
CGATGAAAATGATAAACTTATTCGAGAGGTTAAAGTGATTACCTTAAAATCTAAATTAGTTTCTGACTTC
CGAAAAGATTTCCAATTCTATAAAGTACGTGAGATTAACAATTACCATCATGCCCATGATGCGTATCTAA
ATGCCGTCGTTGGAACTGCTTTGATTAAGAAATATCCAAAACTTGAATCGGAGTTTGTCTATGGTGATTA
TAAAGTTTATGATGTTCGTAAAATGATTGCTAAGTCTGAGCAAGAAATAGGCAAAGCAACCGCAAAATAT
TTCTTTTACTCTAATATCATGAACTTCTTCAAAACAGAAATTACACTTGCAAATGGAGAGATTCGCAAAC
GCCCTCTAATCGAAACTAATGGGGAAACTGGAGAAATTGTCTGGGATAAAGGGCGAGATTTTGCCACAGT
GCGCAAAGTATTGTCCATGCCCCAAGTCAATATTGTCAAGAAAACAGAAGTACAGACAGGCGAATTCTCC
AAGGAGTCAATTTTACCAAAAAGAAATTCGGACAAGCTTATTGCTCGTAAAAAAGACTGGGATCCAAAAA
AATATGGTGGTTTTGATAGTCCAACGGTAGCTTATTCAGTCCTAGTGGTTGCTAAGGTGGAAAAAGGGAA
ATCGAAGAAGTTAAAATCCGTTAAAGAGTTACTAGGGATCACAATTATGGAAAGAAGTTCCTTTGAAAAA
AATCCGATTGACTTTTTAGAAGCTAAAGGATATAAGGAAGTTAAAAAAGACTTAATCATTAAACTACCTA
AATATAGTCTTTTTGAGTTAGAAAACGGTCGTAAACGGATGCTGGCTAGTGCCGGAGAATTACAAAAAGG
AAATGAGCTGGCTCTGCCAAGCAAATATGTGAATTTTTTATATTTAGCTAGTCATTATGAAAAGTTGAAG
GGTAGTCCAGAAGATAACGAACAAAAACAATTGTTTGTGGAGCAGCATAAGCATTATTTAGATGAGATTA
TTGAGCAAATCAGTGAATTTTCTAAGCGTGTTATTTTAGCAGATGCCAATTTAGATAAAGTTCTTAGTGC
ATATAACAAACATAGAGACAAACCAATACGTGAACAAGCAGAAAATATTATTCATTTATTTACGTTGACG
AATCTTGGAGCTCCCGCTGCTTTTAAATATTTTGATACAACAATTGATCGTAAACGATATACGTCTACAA
AAGAAGTTTTAGATGCCACTCTTATCCATCAATCCATCACTGGTCTTTATGAAACACGCATTGATTTGAG
TCAGCTAGGAGGTGACTGATTCTTTGTACCCGATAATTGCCTATCTTCCAGTGATGGAACAGCATTTGTG
CATTGGCTGCAACAATCAGCCTTACTTGTGCCTGTTCTATTTCCGAACCGACCGCTTGTATGAATGCATC
AAAATTCGTTTTCTCTACGTTGGATTCCTTGTTGCTCATATTGTGATGATAATTTCTACAAATATAGTCA
TTGGTAACTATCTATGAAACTGTTTGATACTTTTATCAGTCCAGTAGTTTTACAAGGTCTTTCTTCATTT
CTTCGTCAATATCCCTGTATCGTCTGAAAGCTTTGCTTCCCTCCTTGTGTCCCGACAGTGCGGAAACAAG
GTTCGGGTCTTTCACTTTTTTATAGATATTGCCGATAAACGTACGTCTTGCCAGATGGCTGCTTGCCACT
TCATAAATAGGTCGTTTGATTTCGTTGTGCGTCAACGGGTCTAAGATTGTTACGATGCGGTCAACTCCAG
CTAATTTGAATATCTTTTTTATGGCATCATTGTACTTTTGCTCGGATATGAACGGCAACAGTTTTCCCTC
ATATTCTTTGTAGCGTTCAAGGATTTCTTTCGCTTTGTCGTTAAGTGGAACACGTACCGTAACCGGATTC
CCCTCTTTGGTTTTCTTGGGAATATATTCTATGGCTTCATTGACCACATTTAGTTTGGTCATTCGGTACA
GGTCGCTCACCCTGCATCCTATCAGTGTCTGAAATATGAATATATCCCTCTGTATTGCCAGTTGTGGGGT
GGCAGAAAGGTCTGCATTAAAAATCCTGTCCCTTTCTTCGAGTGTTATATAATAAGGTGTACCATATGTA
CACTCCTCTATCGGAAACTTGTCGAAAGGTCTGTTTGTGGTGCGTTTGTTATCGAAGCACCACAGGAAGA
ATGTGCGTATTCTTGAAAAACAGTCTATCAGCGTGTTTTTGCTTCTGGGCTGTGGTGTCCTCTTTTCGGG
AATGGCTTCATAAATGCTCGGGTAAAGTTCATAATACTGGTATTCGTTCTGAAAGAAATCCCACATATCC
CGAAGCGTGTCAGGTGTTACCAAATCCACATCAAGGATAAAGCCCTTTTGTCCTCTCTTTGTAGCCCTTA
CATATAGTTCATAACGCAGTAAGGCTCTTTTGACAACCCGGAAATTTTTCTTTCGTACTTCCGACAAAGG
GTGCTTGTTTAGAAATTCATCGAATAGTTCTCCAATGGTAGGCTTGATAACCACTTCCTCCGGCAAAAAA
TATTTTTCAGGATGGTAAAATTTATCAAGTGTTGTTTTTAGCCATTCTTTGTCTATTGCTTCCTTTTCTT
GTTGATATACCTTCTCGATATAGGTTTTCAACTGGCGTATCTCTTCATTTATATGGGTACGCATTTCTTC
ATTGCAGACAGCTTTCGTTTTTACACATTCGTCTTTATCATCCCATAGATTGGGATTGATGGCTAACTGA
GTAGGAGCAACGGAGTCTAACTGCCTTCCGTTTCTAAAACGGACATAGATTGTAGCCATGGATTCTGTAT
CATATCGTTTGGCTGCTTTTTTAATGATAAAGGTTACTTTCATAGACTTTCAGGTTGAATTTTACTCTGC
TGCAAATATAAATATTTTCCCCAGCATTTTCCCCACATCTGCTAAATATTTTGCAATTCGATTAAACTTG
GATTAAAATTTAATAGGATTATAACATATTGAAATACAGTGTAATTGTGGCGTTTTTCCGCATTTTTCTT
TTTACCCACATTTTCCCCACTTTAATTATTTCAAATGCGGGGTCTGGGTACAAGAAAGAAAGCTAAGTAT
TTGATAGTTCAATACTTAGCTTTTTCTTTTGCTTGAATTTTCCCCACATTTTCCCCACACGTGCAAAAAA
TATAGCAGTAAGTCATTATTTCTTTTGGTTGAACGTAGAGAGTAGCGATATTAAAAGAATCCGATGAGAA
AAGACTAATATTTATCTATCCATTCAGTTTGATTTCTCAGGACTTTACATCGTCCTGAAAGTATTTGTTG
GTACCGAGGACGCGTAAACATTTACAGTTGCATGTGGCCTATTGTTTAGGACGCGTTATCTCCTTAACGT
ACGTTTTCGTTCCATTGGCCCTCAAACCCCGTTATATACATTCATGTCCATTTATGTAAAAAATCCTGCT
GACCTTGTTTATGTCTTGTCAGTCACCATTTGCAAAACCATATTTGACCCTCAAAGAGGCTGAATTTGAT
AAGCAACTTGCTACATACTCATAATAAGGAGCTAAATAGAACACGAATGGGAAATACTCAAATGCCAAAC
TAAAGAAGATATTGGCCAAAATAAACGCTATACCGAGAGAGAAACTTGATTTTTCAACTTCCTAAAACAG
TGTTGTTCAAACATTTCTACTTATTTGTACTTACCAGTTGAACCTACGTTTCCCTAATAAAATGTCTATG
GTAAAAAGTTAAAAAATCCTCCTACTTTTGTTAGATATATTTTTTTGTGTAATTTTGTAATCGTTATGCG
GCAGTAATAATATACATATTAATACGAGTTAGGAATCCTGTAGTTCTCATATGCTACGAGGAGGTATTAA
AAGGTGCGTTTCGACAATGCATCTATTGTAGTATATTATTGCTTAATCCAAATGAATATTATAAATTTAG
GAATTCTTGCTCACATTGATGCAGGAAAAACTTCCGTAACCGAGAATCTGCTGTTTGCCAGTGGAGCAAC
GGAAAAGTGCGGCTGTGTGGATAATGGTGACACCATAACGGACTCTATGGATATAGAGAAACGTAGAGGA
ATTACTGTTCGGGCTTCTACGACATCTATTATCTGGAATGGTGTGAAATGCAATATCATTGACACTCCGG
GACACATGGATTTTATTGCGGAAGTGGAGCGGACATTCAAAATGCTTGATGGAGCAGTCCTCATCTTATC
CGCAAAGGAAGGCATACAAGCGCAGACAAAGTTGCTGTTCAATACTTTACAGAAGCTGCAAATCCCGACA
ATTATATTTATCAATAAGATTGACCGAGCCGGTGTGAATTTGGAGCGTTTGTATCTGGATATAAAAGCAA
ATCTGTCTCAAGATGTCCTGTTTATGCAAAATGTTGTCGATGGATCGGTTTATCCGGTTTGCTCCCAAAC
ATATATAAAGGAAGAATACAAAGAATTTGTATGCAACCATGACGACAATATATTAGAACGATATTTGGCG
GATAGCGAAATTTCACCGGCTGATTATTGGAATACGATAATCGCTCTTGTGGCAAAAGCCAAAGTCTATC
CGGTGCTACATGGATCAGCAATGTTCAATATCGGTATCAATGAGTTGTTGGACGCCATCACTTCTTTTAT
ACTTCCTCCGGCATCGGTCTCAAACAGACTTTCATCTTATCTTTATAAGATAGAGCATGACCCCAAAGGA
CATAAAAGAAGTTTTCTAAAAATAATTGACGGAAGTCTGAGACTTCGTGACGTTGTAAGAATCAACGATT
CGGAAAAATTCATCAAGATTAAAAATCTAAAAACTATCAATCAGGGCAGAGAGATAAATGTTGATGAAGT
GGGCGCCAATGATATCGCGATTGTAGAGGATATGGATGATTTTCGAATCGGAAATTATTTAGGTGCTGAA
CCTTGTTTGATTCAAGGATTATCGCATCAGCATCCCGCTCTCAAATCCTCCGTCCGGCCAGACAGGCCCG
AAGAGAGAAGCAAGGTGATATCCGCTCTGAATACATTGTGGATTGAAGACCCGTCTTTGTCCTTTTCCAT
AAACTCATATAGTGATGAATTGGAAATCTCGTTATATGGTTTAACCCAAAAGGAAATCATACAGACATTG
CTGGAAGAACGATTTTCCGTAAAGGTCCATTTTGATGAGATCAAGACTATATACAAAGAACGACCTGTAA
AAAAGGTCAATAAGATTATTCAGATCGAAGTGCCGCCCAACCCTTATTGGGCCACAATAGGGCTGACTCT
TGAACCCTTACCGTTAGGGACAGGGTTGCAAATCGAAAGTGACATCTCCTATGGTTATCTGAACCATTCT
TTTCAAAATGCCGTTTTTGAAGGGATTCGTATGTCTTGCCAATCCGGGTTACATGGATGGGAAGTGACTG
ATCTGAAAGTAACTTTTACTCAAGCCGAGTATTATAGCCCGGTAAGTACACCTGCTGATTTCAGACAGCT
GACCCCTTATGTCTTCAGGCTGGCCTTGCAACAGTCAGGTGTGGACATTCTCGAACCGATGCTCTATTTT
GAGTTGCAGATACCCCAAGCGGCAAGTTCCAAAGCTATTACAGATTTGCAAAAAATGATGTCTGAGATTG
AAGACATCAGTTGCAATAATGAGTGGTGTCATATTAAAGGGAAAGTTCCATTAAATACAAGTAAAGACTA
TGCATCAGAAGTAAGTTCATACACTAAGGGCTTAGGCATTTTTATGGTTAAGCCATGCGGGTATCAAATA
ACAAAAGGCGGTTATTCTGATAATATCCGCATGAACGAAAAAGATAAACTTTTATTCATGTTCCAAAAAT
CAATGTCATCAAAATAATGGTATAACCTCTCCTTAATTTATTGCATCTCTTTTCGAATATTTATGTTTTT
TGAGAAAAGAACGTACTCATGGTTCATCCCGATATGCGTATCGGTCTGTATATCAGCAACTTTCTATGTG
TTTCAACTACAATAGTCATCTATTCTCATCTTTCTGAGTCCACCCCCTGCAAAGCCCCTCTTTACGACAT
AAAAATTCGGTCGGAAAAGGTATGCAAAAGATGTTTCTCTCTTTAAGAGAAACTCTTCGGGATGCAAAAA
TATGAAAATAACTCCAATTCACCAAATTATATAGCGACTTTTTTACAAAATGCTAAAATTTGTTGATTTC
CGTCAAGCAATTGTTGAGCAAAAATGTCTTTTACGATAAAATGATACCTCAATATCAACTGTTTAGCAAA
ACGATATTTCTCTTAAAGAGAGAAACACCTTTTTGTTCACCAATCCCCGACTTTTAATCCCGCGGCCATG
ATTGAAAAAGGAAGAGTATGAGTATTCAACATTTCCGTGTCGCCCTTATTCCCTTTTTTGCGGCATTTTG
CCTTCCTGTTTTTGCTCACCCAGAAACGCTGGTGAAAGTAAAAGATGCTGAAGATCAGTTGGGTGCACGA
GTGGGTTACATCGAACTGGATCTCAACAGCGGTAAGATCCTTGAGAGTTTTCGCCCCGAAGAACGTTTTC
CAATGATGAGCACTTTTAAAGTTCTGCTATGTGGCGCGGTATTATCCCGTATTGACGCCGGGCAAGAGCA
ACTCGGTCGCCGCATACACTATTCTCAGAATGACTTGGTTGAGTACTCACCAGTCACAGAAAAGCATCTT
ACGGATGGCATGACAGTAAGAGAATTATGCAGTGCTGCCATAACCATGAGTGATAACACTGCGGCCAACT
TACTTCTGACAACGATCGGAGGACCGAAGGAGCTAACCGCTTTTTTGCACAACATGGGGGATCATGTAAC
TCGCCTTGATCGTTGGGAACCGGAGCTGAATGAAGCCATACCAAACGACGAGCGTGACACCACGATGCCT
GTAGCAATGGCAACAACGTTGCGCAAACTATTAACTGGCGAACTACTTACTCTAGCTTCCCGGCAACAAT
TAATAGACTGGATGGAGGCGGATAAAGTTGCAGGACCACTTCTGCGCTCGGCCCTTCCGGCTGGCTGGTT
TATTGCTGATAAATCTGGAGCCGGTGAGCGTGGGTCACGCGGTATCATTGCAGCACTGGGGCCAGATGGT
AAGCCCTCCCGTATCGTAGTTATCTACACGACGGGGAGTCAGGCAACTATGGATGAACGAAATAGACAGA
TCGCTGAGATAGGTGCCTCACTGATTAAGCATTGGTAACTGTCAGACCAAGTTTACTCATAACGCGTCAA
TTCGAGGGGGATCAATTCCGTGATAGGTGGGCTGCCCTTCCTGGTTGGCTTGGTTTCATCAGCCATCCGC
TTGCCCTCATCTGTTACGCCGGCGGTAGCCGGCCAGCCTCGCAGAGCAGGATTCCCGTTGAGCACCGCCA
GGTGCGAATAAGGGACAGTGAAGAAGGAACACCCGCTCGCGGGTGGGCCTACTTCACCTATCCTGCCCGG
CTGACGCCGTTGGATACACCAAGGAAAGTCTACACGAACCCTTTGGCAAAATCCTGTATATCGTGCGAAA
AAGGATGGATATACCGAAAAAATCGCTATAATGACCCCGAAGCAGGGTTATGCAGCGGAAAACGGAATTG
ATCCGGCCACGATGCGTCCGGCGTAGAGGATCTGAAGATCAGCAGTTCAACCTGTTGATAGTACGTACTA
AGCTCTCATGTTTCACGTACTAAGCTCTCATGTTTAACGTACTAAGCTCTCATGTTTAACGAACTAAACC
CTCATGGCTAACGTACTAAGCTCTCATGGCTAACGTACTAAGCTCTCATGTTTCACGTACTAAGCTCTCA
TGTTTGAACAATAAAATTAATATAAATCAGCAACTTAAATAGCCTCTAAGGTTTTAAGTTTTATAAGAAA
AAAAAGAATATATAAGGCTTTTAAAGCTTTTAAGGTTTAACGGTTGTGGACAACAAGCCAGG
Features (pLannotate 1.2.2; 12 found; start..end, strand, type, name):
    165..186     +  protein_bind   lac operator (fragment): The lac repressor binds to the lac operator to inhibit transcription in E. coli. This inhibition can be relieved by adding lactose or isopropyl-β-D-thiogalactopyranoside (IPTG). lac repressor encoded by lacI
    199..219     +  protein_bind   lac operator (fragment): The lac repressor binds to the lac operator to inhibit transcription in E. coli. This inhibition can be relieved by adding lactose or isopropyl-β-D-thiogalactopyranoside (IPTG). lac repressor encoded by lacI
    228..253     +  misc_RNA       sTRSV HHRz (fragment): hammerhead ribozyme from the tobacco ringspot virus satellite RNA (Khvorova et al., 2003)
    287..362     +  misc_RNA       gRNA scaffold: guide RNA scaffold for the Streptococcus pyogenes CRISPR/Cas9 system
    860..1942    +  CDS            lacI: lac repressor; lacI; The lac repressor binds to the lac operator to inhibit transcription in E. coli. This inhibition can be relieved by adding lactose or isopropyl-β-D-thiogalactopyranoside (IPTG).
   2059..2133    +  rep_origin     RSF ori (fragment): Plasmids containing the RSF 1030 origin of replication can be propagated in E. coli cells that contain additional plasmids with compatible origins.
   2283..6389    +  CDS            dCas9: catalytically dead mutant of the Cas9 endonuclease from the Streptococcus pyogenes Type II CRISPR/Cas system RNA-guided DNA-binding protein that lacks endonuclease activity due to the D10A mutation in the RuvC catalytic domain and the H840A mutation in the HNH catalytic domain
   9012..10934   +  CDS            tetQ: TETQ_BACT4 - Also known as tet(Q). Protein inferred from homology: Swiss-Prot protein existence level 3. Abolishes the inhibitory effect of tetracyclin on protein synthesis by a non-covalent modification of the ribosomes. From Bacteroides thetaiotaomicron.
  11428..12288   +  CDS            AmpR: β-lactamase; bla; confers resistance to ampicillin, carbenicillin, and related antibiotics
  12341..12386   -  CDS            traJ (fragment): oriT-recognizing protein; traJ
  12419..12528   -  oriT           oriT: incP origin of transfer
  12699..75      +  rep_origin     R6K γ ori (across the origin): γ replication origin from E. coli plasmid R6K; requires the R6K initiator protein pi for replication
