[The description below was written by a language model from this plasmid's Addgene catalogue record and pLannotate feature annotations shown in this document.]
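Description:
pBH504 is a 13 kb Bacteroides integration vector built on the NBU1 (R6K/RP4) backbone and used for synthetic-biology gene regulation in Bacteroides thetaiotaomicron. It replicates in E. coli from the R6K γ origin, which depends on the pi initiator protein and therefore requires a pir-carrying host such as Pir1, with ampicillin selection through β-lactamase. An incP (RP4) oriT, flanked by a traJ fragment, allows conjugative transfer from E. coli into Bacteroides, where recipients are selected with tetracycline via the ribosome-protection gene tetQ. NBU1-type vectors generally persist by site-specific chromosomal integration, but the feature table does not annotate an integrase or attachment site; a long stretch between dCas9 and tetQ is unannotated. A short match to the RSF origin between lacI and dCas9 is only a fragment and is unlikely to be a working replicon.

The payload is an inducible CRISPR interference circuit assembled by Golden Gate cloning. Catalytically dead S. pyogenes Cas9 (D10A/H840A) is expressed constitutively from the P1 promoter. A LacI variant designated YQR is expressed from the Bt1311 promoter. The guide cassette is driven by P(O1), which corresponds to the two lac operator fragments annotated just upstream, placing guide transcription under control of the repressor. A hammerhead ribozyme fragment from tobacco ringspot virus satellite RNA precedes the spacer and gRNA scaffold, presumably to trim the 5′ end of the transcript into a defined guide. The sgRNA targets the amylopectin SusC gene of B. thetaiotaomicron. LacI(YQR) control of guide production would thus set dCas9-mediated repression of this polysaccharide utilisation gene, consistent with use in transcriptional programming of Bacteroides. The record does not state the ligand response of the YQR variant.
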