Addgene plasmid #215782: pBH504
Purpose: NBU1 backbone with constitutive dCas9, LacI(YQR), P(O1)_sgRNA targeting B. theta amylopectin SusC gene
Depositing lab: Corey Wilson. Depositing organization: Georgia Institute of Technology. Publication: Transcriptional programming in a Bacteroides consortium. Huang BD, Groseclose TM, Wilson CJ. Nat Commun. 2022 Jul 6;13(1):3901. doi: 10.1038/s41467-022-31614-8. PubMed 35794179.
Backbone
  Vector backbone: NBU1 (R6K/RP4)
  Vector type: Bacterial Expression, Synthetic Biology
  Selectable markers: Tetracycline (Bacteroides)
Growth in bacteria
  Bacterial resistance: Ampicillin, 100 μg/mL
  Growth temperature: 37°C
  Growth strain: Pir1
  Copy number: High Copy
Gene/Insert 1
  Gene/Insert name: LacI(YQR)
  Insert size (bp): 1083
  Promoter: Bt1311
  Cloning method: Golden Gate
  Sequencing primers: 5′ taattgcctatcttccagtgatgg
Gene/Insert 2
  Gene/Insert name: sgRNA-ribozyme cassette
  Insert size (bp): 213
  Promoter: P(O1)
  Cloning method: Golden Gate
  Sequencing primers: 5′ GATGTAACGCACTGAGAAGC
Gene/Insert 3
  Gene/Insert name: dCas9
  Insert size (bp): 4107
  Promoter: P1
  Cloning method: Golden Gate
  Sequencing primers: 5′ AGCGGTCGGTTCGGAAATAG
Terms and licenses: Academic/Nonprofit Terms; Industry Terms: Not Available to Industry
How to cite: pBH504 was a gift from Corey Wilson (Addgene plasmid # 215782 ; http://n2t.net/addgene:215782 ; RRID:Addgene_215782)
